Addgene plasmid #1167: CDC12(E368Q)
Depositing lab: Susan Lindquist. Depositing organization: Whitehead Institute for Biomedical Research. Publication: Dominant gain-of-function mutations in Hsp104p reveal crucial roles for the middle region. Schirmer EC, Homann OR, Kowal AS, Lindquist S. Mol Biol Cell 2004 May;15(5):2061-72. Epub 2004 Feb 20. 10.1091/mbc.e02-08-0502 PubMed 14978213.
Backbone
  Vector backbone: pRS316
  Backbone size w/o insert (bp): 4895
  Vector type: Yeast Expression
  Selectable markers: URA3
Growth in bacteria
  Bacterial resistance: Ampicillin, 100 μg/mL
  Growth temperature: 37°C
  Growth strain: DH5alpha
  Copy number: High Copy
Gene/Insert
  Gene/Insert name: CDC12
  Species: S. cerevisiae (budding yeast)
  Insert size (bp): 1318
  Mutation: E368Q
  GenBank ID: X82498
  Entrez Gene: CDC12 (a.k.a. YHR107C, CLA10, PSL7)
  Tag / fusion protein: 266bp of upstream sequence (N terminal on insert)
  Cloning method: Restriction Enzyme; 5′ cloning site BamHI (not destroyed); 3′ cloning site XbaI (not destroyed)
  Sequencing primers: 5′ n/a
Terms and licenses: Academic/Nonprofit Terms; Industry Terms: Not Available to Industry
How to cite: CDC12(E368Q) was a gift from Susan Lindquist (Addgene plasmid # 1167 ; http://n2t.net/addgene:1167 ; RRID:Addgene_1167)
