[The description below was written by a language model from this plasmid's Addgene catalogue record and pLannotate feature annotations shown in this document.]
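Description:
CDC12(E368Q) is a yeast expression plasmid built on pRS316, a low-copy centromeric E. coli–S. cerevisiae shuttle vector. In yeast it is maintained through a CEN6/ARS element, which keeps it at roughly chromosomal copy number, and it is selected by the URA3 marker expressed from its own promoter. URA3 complements uracil auxotrophy and can be counterselected with 5-fluoroorotic acid, so the plasmid can be lost on demand. In bacteria it replicates from a high-copy ColE1/pUC-type origin and confers ampicillin resistance through β-lactamase. The sequenced record (about 6.5 kb) also shows the usual pBluescript-derived features of the pRS series: an f1 origin for single-stranded DNA production, remnants of lacZα and the lac promoter/operator, and T3 and T7 promoters flanking the split multiple cloning site.

The insert, cloned between BamHI and XbaI sites that both remain intact, is the S. cerevisiae CDC12 gene (YHR107C, also known as CLA10 or PSL7) carrying an E368Q substitution. CDC12 encodes a septin, one of the GTPases that assemble into the ring and collar of filaments at the mother–bud neck and act as a scaffold during cytokinesis. The catalogue lists 266 bp of upstream sequence attached to the 5′ end of the insert, and no heterologous yeast promoter is annotated, which suggests that expression relies on this native upstream region. No epitope tag or reporter is recorded. The plasmid comes from work on dominant gain-of-function mutations in Hsp104, but the record does not state the specific role of this septin mutant in that study. It would suit near-physiological expression of the mutant allele in ura3 strains.
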