Features (pLannotate 1.2.2; 20 found; start..end, strand, type, name):
     69..572     -  misc_feature   CEN/ARS: S. cerevisiae CEN6 centromere fused to an autonomously replicating sequence
    609..713     +  promoter       AmpR promoter: bla
    714..1574    +  CDS            AmpR: β-lactamase; bla; confers resistance to ampicillin, carbenicillin, and related antibiotics
   1745..2333    +  rep_origin     ori: high-copy-number ColE1/pMB1/pBR322/pUC origin of replication
   2516..2608    +  CDS            lacI (fragment): lac repressor; lacI; The lac repressor binds to the lac operator to inhibit transcription in E. coli. This inhibition can be relieved by adding lactose or isopropyl-β-D-thiogalactopyranoside (IPTG).
   2621..2642    +  protein_bind   CAP binding site: CAP binding activates transcription in the presence of cAMP. E. coli catabolite activator protein
   2657..2687    +  promoter       lac promoter: promoter for the E. coli lac operon
   2695..2711    +  protein_bind   lac operator: The lac repressor binds to the lac operator to inhibit transcription in E. coli. This inhibition can be relieved by adding lactose or isopropyl-β-D-thiogalactopyranoside (IPTG). lac repressor encoded by lacI
   2756..2774    +  promoter       T3 promoter: promoter for bacteriophage T3 RNA polymerase
   2786..2857    -  misc_feature   MCS (fragment): pBluescript multiple cloning site
   3124..4344    +  CDS            CDC12: CDC12_YEAST - Also known as CLA10, PSL7. Experimental evidence at protein level: Swiss-Prot protein existence level 1. Septins are GTPases involved in cytokinesis that assemble early in the cell cycle as a patch at the incipient bud site and form a ring approximate 15 minutes before bud emergence, which transforms into an hour-glass shaped collar of cortical filaments that spans both sides of the mother-bud neck. This collar persists until just before cytokinesis, when it splits into two rings that occupy opposite sides of the neck. The septins at the bud neck serve as a structural scaffold th
   4433..4462    -  misc_feature   MCS (fragment): pBluescript multiple cloning site
   4471..4489    -  promoter       T7 promoter: promoter for bacteriophage T7 RNA polymerase
   4492..4649    +  CDS            lacZα (fragment): LacZα fragment of β-galactosidase; lacZ fragment
   4653..5081    +  rep_origin     f1 ori (sequence partly withheld): f1 bacteriophage origin of replication; arrow indicates direction of (+) strand synthesis
   5109..5160    -  misc_feature   bom (fragment): basis of mobility region from pBR322
   5239..6042    -  CDS            URA3: orotidine-5'-phosphate decarboxylase, required for uracil biosynthesis; S. cerevisiae URA3; yeast auxotrophic marker, counterselectable with 5-fluoroorotic acid (5-FOA)
   6043..6258    -  promoter       URA3 promoter: S. cerevisiae URA3
   6266..6315    -  misc_feature   bom (fragment): basis of mobility region from pBR322
   6417..1       -  CDS            rop (fragment) (across the origin): Rop protein, which maintains plasmids at low copy number; rop
>Addgene plasmid #1167 | CDC12(E368Q) | addgene full sequence | sequence record 199063 | Addgene NGS Result
GACGAAAGGGCCTCGTGATACGCCTATTTTTATAGGTTAATGTCATGATAATAATGGTTTCTTAGACGGA
TCGCTTGCCTGTAACTTACACGCGCCTCGTATCTTTTAATGATGGAATAATTTGGGAATTTACTCTGTGT
TTATTTATTTTTATGTTTTGTATTTGGATTTTAGAAAGTAAATAAAGAAGGTAGAAGAGTTACGGAATGA
AGAAAAAAAAATAAACAAAGGTTTAAAAAATTTCAACAAAAAGCGTACTTTACATATATATTTATTAGAC
AAGAAAAGCAGATTAAATAGATATACATTCGATTAACGATAAGTAAAATGTAAAATCACAGGATTTTCGT
GTGTGGTCTTCTACACAGACAAGATGAAACAATTCGGCATTAATACCTGAGAGCAGGAAGAGCAAGATAA
AAGGTAGTATTTGTTGGCGATCCCCCTAGAGTCTTTTACATCTTCGGAAAACAAAAACTATTTTTTCTTT
AATTTCTTTTTTTACTTTCTATTTTTAATTTATATATTTATATTAAAAAATTTAAATTATAATTATTTTT
ATAGCACGTGATGAAAAGGACCCAGGTGGCACTTTTCGGGGAAATGTGCGCGGAACCCCTATTTGTTTAT
TTTTCTAAATACATTCAAATATGTATCCGCTCATGAGACAATAACCCTGATAAATGCTTCAATAATATTG
AAAAAGGAAGAGTATGAGTATTCAACATTTCCGTGTCGCCCTTATTCCCTTTTTTGCGGCATTTTGCCTT
CCTGTTTTTGCTCACCCAGAAACGCTGGTGAAAGTAAAAGATGCTGAAGATCAGTTGGGTGCACGAGTGG
GTTACATCGAACTGGATCTCAACAGCGGTAAGATCCTTGAGAGTTTTCGCCCCGAAGAACGTTTTCCAAT
GATGAGCACTTTTAAAGTTCTGCTATGTGGCGCGGTATTATCCCGTATTGACGCCGGGCAAGAGCAACTC
GGTCGCCGCATACACTATTCTCAGAATGACTTGGTTGAGTACTCACCAGTCACAGAAAAGCATCTTACGG
ATGGCATGACAGTAAGAGAATTATGCAGTGCTGCCATAACCATGAGTGATAACACTGCGGCCAACTTACT
TCTGACAACGATCGGAGGACCGAAGGAGCTAACCGCTTTTTTGCACAACATGGGGGATCATGTAACTCGC
CTTGATCGTTGGGAACCGGAGCTGAATGAAGCCATACCAAACGACGAGCGTGACACCACGATGCCTGTAG
CAATGGCAACAACGTTGCGCAAACTATTAACTGGCGAACTACTTACTCTAGCTTCCCGGCAACAATTAAT
AGACTGGATGGAGGCGGATAAAGTTGCAGGACCACTTCTGCGCTCGGCCCTTCCGGCTGGCTGGTTTATT
GCTGATAAATCTGGAGCCGGTGAGCGTGGGTCTCGCGGTATCATTGCAGCACTGGGGCCAGATGGTAAGC
CCTCCCGTATCGTAGTTATCTACACGACGGGGAGTCAGGCAACTATGGATGAACGAAATAGACAGATCGC
TGAGATAGGTGCCTCACTGATTAAGCATTGGTAACTGTCAGACCAAGTTTACTCATATATACTTTAGATT
GATTTAAAACTTCATTTTTAATTTAAAAGGATCTAGGTGAAGATCCTTTTTGATAATCTCATGACCAAAA
TCCCTTAACGTGAGTTTTCGTTCCACTGAGCGTCAGACCCCGTAGAAAAGATCAAAGGATCTTCTTGAGA
TCCTTTTTTTCTGCGCGTAATCTGCTGCTTGCAAACAAAAAAACCACCGCTACCAGCGGTGGTTTGTTTG
CCGGATCAAGAGCTACCAACTCTTTTTCCGAAGGTAACTGGCTTCAGCAGAGCGCAGATACCAAATACTG
TTCTTCTAGTGTAGCCGTAGTTAGGCCACCACTTCAAGAACTCTGTAGCACCGCCTACATACCTCGCTCT
GCTAATCCTGTTACCAGTGGCTGCTGCCAGTGGCGATAAGTCGTGTCTTACCGGGTTGGACTCAAGACGA
TAGTTACCGGATAAGGCGCAGCGGTCGGGCTGAACGGGGGGTTCGTGCACACAGCCCAGCTTGGAGCGAA
CGACCTACACCGAACTGAGATACCTACAGCGTGAGCTATGAGAAAGCGCCACGCTTCCCGAAGGGAGAAA
GGCGGACAGGTATCCGGTAAGCGGCAGGGTCGGAACAGGAGAGCGCACGAGGGAGCTTCCAGGGGGAAAC
GCCTGGTATCTTTATAGTCCTGTCGGGTTTCGCCACCTCTGACTTGAGCGTCGATTTTTGTGATGCTCGT
CAGGGGGGCGGAGCCTATGGAAAAACGCCAGCAACGCGGCCTTTTTACGGTTCCTGGCCTTTTGCTGGCC
TTTTGCTCACATGTTCTTTCCTGCGTTATCCCCTGATTCTGTGGATAACCGTATTACCGCCTTTGAGTGA
GCTGATACCGCTCGCCGCAGCCGAACGACCGAGCGCAGCGAGTCAGTGAGCGAGGAAGCGGAAGAGCGCC
CAATACGCAAACCGCCTCTCCCCGCGCGTTGGCCGATTCATTAATGCAGCTGGCACGACAGGTTTCCCGA
CTGGAAAGCGGGCAGTGAGCGCAACGCAATTAATGTGAGTTAGCTCACTCATTAGGCACCCCAGGCTTTA
CACTTTATGCTTCCGGCTCGTATGTTGTGTGGAATTGTGAGCGGATAACAATTTCACACAGGAAACAGCT
ATGACCATGATTACGCCAAGCTCGAAATTAACCCTCACTAAAGGGAACAAAAGCTGGTACCGGGCCCCCC
CTCGAGGTCGACGGTATCGATAAGCTTGATATCGAATTCCTGCAGCCCGGGGGATCCGATGCAGTATCAC
GATTAGCAATTCAGCTATGAGTTATGTTGCTCTTTGTTTTGTTTATGGAAATTGTCCTATGGTAAGTCTC
TTTTTTTTGCAATCGTGATTACAGAAAAAAAACAGGGCGCTGGAAAAGTGAAGAATCCGAAATTTTTTTC
GAAATCACCATTGTTTGTTTTGAGTAGATCAAAGTCTTGAAAGGTGCAGCAAGATATAGGATCTTGACCT
GAAGAGTATTGATAACGAACTACATCACATATTGTATCAAATAATGAGTGCTGCCACTGCGACTGCTGCC
CCTGTTCCTCCTCCTGTAGGGATATCCAATCTTCCCAACCAGCGTTATAAAATTGTTAATGAAGAAGGTG
GTACATTCACCGTGATGTTATGTGGTGAGAGCGGATTGGGTAAAACTACATTTATTAATACCTTATTTCA
GACTGTCTTGAAAAGGGCAGATGGTCAGCAACACCGCCAAGAACCCATCAGAAAGACTGTAGAAATCGAC
ATCACAAGAGCTTTGCTGGAAGAGAAGCATTTCGAATTACGCGTTAATGTCATCGACACCCCAGGTTTTG
GAGATAACGTGAATAACAACAAAGCCTGGCAACCATTGGTGGATTTTATTGATGATCAACACGATTCTTA
TATGCGTCAAGAGCAGCAACCGTACCGTACTAAGAAATTTGACTTGAGAGTTCATGCCGTTCTGTACTTC
ATCAGGCCCACTGGACATGGTTTAAAGCCAATTGACATTGAGACTATGAAGAGATTGTCAACCAGAGCCA
ATCTGATTCCAGTTATTGCGAAAGCTGATACATTGACTGCCCAAGAATTACAACAGTTCAAGTCCAGAAT
CAGGCAAGTAATAGAAGCTCAAGAAATTCGTATTTTCACGCCTCCATTAGACGCTGATTCTAAGGAAGAT
GCCAAAAGTGGCAGTAATCCAGATTCTGCCGCTGTTGAACATGCAAGACAGTTGATAGAAGCAATGCCAT
TTGCCATAGTAGGGTCTGAAAAAAAATTTGACAATGGGCAAGGCACTCAGGTAGTTGCAAGGAAGTATCC
TTGGGGACTTGTGGAAATCGAAAACGATTCTCATTGTGATTTCCGTAAGCTCAGAGCCCTGTTACTGAGG
ACTTATCTATTAGATTTGATTTCTACCACCCAAGAAATGCATTACGAAACATACAGAAGATTAAGACTTG
AGGGTCACGAGAACACCGGGGAGGGGAATGAAGATTTCACTCTTCCAGCAATTGCACCAGCAAGGAAATT
GTCACACAATCCTAGATACAAAGAAGAAGAAAATGCATTGAAGAAGTATTTCACTGACCAAGTCAAAGCT
GAGGAGCAAAGATTTAGACAATGGCAGCAAAACATTGTTAACGAAAGAATCAGACTGAACGGTGACTTGG
AAGAAATTCAAGGAAAGGTAAAAAAACTAGAAGAGCAGGTCAAAAGCTTGCAAGTAAAAAAATCCCATTT
AAAATGATGATTAATTAATGTCTTCCTCTTTGTCTCGTCAATTTCAACGCCTATCTCTTTGTCTCTTCTT
TTGTCGCAGCAATACGCACATATCTAGAGCGGCCGCCACCGCGGTGGAGCTCCAATTCGCCCTATAGTGA
GTCGTATTACAATTCACTGGCCGTCGTTTTACAACGTCGTGACTGGGAAAACCCTGGCGTTACCCAACTT
AATCGCCTTGCAGCACATCCCCCTTTCGCCAGCTGGCGTAATAGCGAAGAGGCCCGCACCGATCGCCCTT
CCCAACAGTTGCGCAGCCTGAATGGCGAATGG
[124 nt withheld, positions 4653-4776]
C
[91 nt withheld, positions 4778-4868]
A
[49 nt withheld, positions 4870-4918]
CCTTTGACGTTGGAGTCCACGTTCTTT
[37 nt withheld, positions 4946-4982]
ACCCTATCTCGGTCTATTCTTTTGATTTATAAGGGATTTTGCCGATTTCGGCCTATTGGTTAAAAAATGA
GCTGATTTAACAAAAATTTAACGCGAATTTTAACAAAATATTAACGCTTACAATTTCCTGATGCGGTATT
TTCTCCTTACGCATCTGTGCGGTATTTCACACCGCATAGGGTAATAACTGATATAATTAAATTGAAGCTC
TAATTTGTGAGTTTAGTATACATGCATTTACTTATAATACAGTTTTTTAGTTTTGCTGGCCGCATCTTCT
CAAATATGCTTCCCAGCCTGCTTTTCTGTAACGTTCACCCTCTACCTTAGCATCCCTTCCCTTTGCAAAT
AGTCCTCTTCCAACAATAATAATGTCAGATCCTGTAGAGACCACATCATCCACGGTTCTATACTGTTGAC
CCAATGCGTCTCCCTTGTCATCTAAACCCACACCGGGTGTCATAATCAACCAATCGTAACCTTCATCTCT
TCCACCCATGTCTCTTTGAGCAATAAAGCCGATAACAAAATCTTTGTCGCTCTTCGCAATGTCAACAGTA
CCCTTAGTATATTCTCCAGTAGATAGGGAGCCCTTGCATGACAATTCTGCTAACATCAAAAGGCCTCTAG
GTTCCTTTGTTACTTCTTCTGCCGCCTGCTTCAAACCGCTAACAATACCTGGGCCCACCACACCGTGTGC
ATTCGTAATGTCTGCCCATTCTGCTATTCTGTATACACCCGCAGAGTACTGCAATTTGACTGTATTACCA
ATGTCAGCAAATTTTCTGTCTTCGAAGAGTAAAAAATTGTACTTGGCGGATAATGCCTTTAGCGGCTTAA
CTGTGCCCTCCATGGAAAAATCAGTCAAGATATCCACATGTGTTTTTAGTAAACAAATTTTGGGACCTAA
TGCTTCAACTAACTCCAGTAATTCCTTGGTGGTACGAACATCCAATGAAGCACACAAGTTTGTTTGCTTT
TCGTGCATGATATTAAATAGCTTGGCAGCAACAGGACTAGGATGAGTAGCAGCACGTTCCTTATATGTAG
CTTTCGACATGATTTATCTTCGTTTCCTGCAGGTTTTTGTTCTGTGCAGTTGGGTTAAGAATACTGGGCA
ATTTCATGTTTCTTCAACACTACATATGCGTATATATACCAATCTAAGTCTGTGCTCCTTCCTTCGTTCT
TCCTTCTGTTCGGAGATTACCGAATCAAAAAAATTTCAAGGAAACCGAAATCAAAAAAAAGAATAAAAAA
AAAATGATGAATTGAAAAGGTGGTATGGTGCACTCTCAGTACAATCTGCTCTGATGCCGCATAGTTAAGC
CAGCCCCGACACCCGCCAACACCCGCTGACGCGCCCTGACGGGCTTGTCTGCTCCCGGCATCCGCTTACA
GACAAGCTGTGACCGTCTCCGGGAGCTGCATGTGTCAGAGGTTTTCACCGTCATCACCGAAACGCGCGA
