>Addgene plasmid #1167 | CDC12(E368Q) | addgene partial sequence | sequence record 56080 | T7 5'-TAATACGACTCACTATAGGG-3'
TGCGTATTGCTGCGACAAAAGAAGAGACAAAGAGATAGGCGTTGAAATTGACGAGACAAAGAGGAAGACA
TTAATTAATCATCATTTTAAATGGGATTTTTTTACTTGCAAGCTTTTGACCTGCTCTTCTAGTTTTTTTA
CCTTTCCTTGAATTTCTTCCAAGTCACCGTTCAGTCTGATTCTTTCGTTAACAATGTTTTGCTGCCATTG
TCTAAATCTTTGCTCCTCAGCTTTGACTTGGTCAGTGAAATACTTCTTCAATGCATTTTCTTCTTCTTTG
TATCTAGGATTGTGTGACAATTTCCTTGCTGGTGCAATTGCTGGAAGAGTGAAATCTTCATTCCCCTCCC
CGGTGTTCTCGTGACCCTCAAGTCTTAATCTTCTGTATGTTTCGTAATGCATTTCTTGGGTGGTAGAAAT
CAAATCTAATAGATAAGTCCTCAGTAACAGGGCTCTGAGCTTACGGAAATCACAATGAGAATCGTTTTCG
ATTTCCACAAGTCCCCAAGGATACTTCCTTGCAACTACCTGAGTGCCTTGCCCATTGTCAAATTTTTTTT
CAGACCCTACTATGGCAAATGGCATTGCTTCTATCAACTGTCTTGCATGTTCAACAGCGGCAGAATCTGG
ATTACTGCCACTTTTGGCATCTTCCTTAGAATCAGCGTCTAATGGAGGCGTGAAAATACGAATTTCTTGA
GCTTCTATTACTTGCCTGATTCTGGACTTGAACTGTTGTAATTCTTGGGCAGTCAATGTATCAGCTTTCG
CAATAACTGGAATCAGATTGGCTCTGGTTGACAATCTCTTCATAGTCTCAATGTCAATTGGCTTTAAACC
ATGTCCAGTGGGCCTG
